>Addgene plasmid #206385 | pHAGE2-TetO-hSOX2-C17 | addgene full sequence | sequence record 410033 | Addgene NGS Result
TGGAAGGGCTAATTCACTCCCAAAGAAGACAAGATATCCTTGATCTGTGGATCTACCACACACAAGGCTA
CTTCCCTGATTAGCAGAACTACACACCAGGGCCAGGGGTCAGATATCCACTGACCTTTGGATGGTGCTAC
AAGCTAGTACCAGTTGAGCCAGATAAGGTAGAAGAGGCCAATAAAGGAGAGAACACCAGCTTGTTACACC
CTGTGAGCCTGCATGGGATGGATGACCCGGAGAGAGAAGTGTTAGAGTGGAGGTTTGACAGCCGCCTAGC
ATTTCATCACGTGGCCCGAGAGCTGCATCCGGAGTACTTCAAGAACTGCTGATATCGAGCTTGCTACAAG
GGACTTTCCGCTGGGGACTTTCCAGGGAGGCGTGGCCTGGGCGGGACTGGGGAGTGGCGAGCCCTCAGAT
CCTGCATATAAGCAGCTGCTTTTTGCCTGTACTGGGTCTCTCTGGTTAGACCAGATCTGAGCCTGGGAGC
TCTCTGGCTAACTAGGGAACCCACTGCTTAAGCCTCAATAAAGCTTGCCTTGAGTGCTTCAAGTAGTGTG
TGCCCGTCTGTTGTGTGACTCTGGTAACTAGAGATCCCTCAGACCCTTTTAGTCAGTGTGGAAAATCTCT
AGCAGTGGCGCCCGAACAGGGACTTGAAAGCGAAAGGGAAACCAGAGGAGCTCTCTCGACGCAGGACTCG
GCTTGCTGAAGCGCGCACGGCAAGAGGCGAGGGGCGGCGACTGGTGAGTACGCCAAAAATTTTGACTAGC
GGAGGCTAGAAGGAGAGAGATGGGTGCGAGAGCGTCAGTATTAAGCGGGGGAGAATTAGATCGCGATGGG
AAAAAATTCGGTTAAGGCCAGGGGGAAAGAAAAAATATAAATTAAAACATATAGTATGGGCAAGCAGGGA
GCTAGAACGATTCGCAGTTAATCCTGGCCTGTTAGAAACATCAGAAGGCTGTAGACAAATACTGGGACAG
CTACAACCATCCCTTCAGACAGGATCAGAAGAACTTAGATCATTATATAATACAGTAGCAACCCTCTATT
GTGTGCATCAAAGGATAGAGATAAAAGACACCAAGGAAGCTTTAGACAAGATAGAGGAAGAGCAAAACAA
AAGTAAGACCACCGCACAGCAAGCGGCCGGCCGCTGATCTTCAGACCTGGAGGAGGAGATATGAGGGACA
ATTGGAGAAGTGAATTATATAAATATAAAGTAGTAAAAATTGAACCATTAGGAGTAGCACCCACCAAGGC
AAAGAGAAGAGTGGTGCAGAGAGAAAAAAGAGCAGTGGGAATAGGAGCTTTGTTCCTTGGGTTCTTGGGA
GCAGCAGGAAGCACTATGGGCGCAGCGTCAATGACGCTGACGGTACAGGCCAGACAATTATTGTCTGGTA
TAGTGCAGCAGCAGAACAATTTGCTGAGGGCTATTGAGGCGCAACAGCATCTGTTGCAACTCACAGTCTG
GGGCATCAAGCAGCTCCAGGCAAGAATCCTGGCTGTGGAAAGATACCTAAAGGATCAACAGCTCCTGGGG
ATTTGGGGTTGCTCTGGAAAACTCATTTGCACCACTGCTGTGCCTTGGAATGCTAGTTGGAGTAATAAAT
CTCTGGAACAGATTTGGAATCACACGACCTGGATGGAGTGGGACAGAGAAATTAACAATTACACAAGCTT
AATACACTCCTTAATTGAAGAATCGCAAAACCAGCAAGAAAAGAATGAACAAGAATTATTGGAATTAGAT
AAATGGGCAAGTTTGTGGAATTGGTTTAACATAACAAATTGGCTGTGGTATATAAAATTATTCATAATGA
TAGTAGGAGGCTTGGTAGGTTTAAGAATAGTTTTTGCTGTACTTTCTATAGTGAATAGAGTTAGGCAGGG
ATATTCACCATTATCGTTTCAGACCCACCTCCCAACCCCGAGGGGACCCGACAGGCCCGAAGGAATAGAA
GAAGAAGGTGGAGAGAGAGACAGAGACAGATCCATTCGATTAGTGAACGGATCTCGACGGTATCGCCGAA
TTCACAAATGGCAGTATTCATCCACAATTTTAAAAGAAAAGGGGGGATTGGGGGGTACAGTGCAGGGGAA
AGAATAGTAGACATAATAGCAACAGACATACAAACTAAAGAATTACAAAAACAAATTACAAAAATTCAAA
ATTTTCGGGTTTATTACAGGGACAGCAGAGATCCAGTTTGGACTAGTCCACACCCTAACTGACACACTCG
AGTTTACCACTCCCTATCAGTGATAGAGAAAAGTGAAAGTCGAGTTTACCACTCCCTATCAGTGATAGAG
AAAAGTGAAAGTCGAGTTTACCACTCCCTATCAGTGATAGAGAAAAGTGAAAGTCGAGTTTACCACTCCC
TATCAGTGATAGAGAAAAGTGAAAGTCGAGTTTACCACTCCCTATCAGTGATAGAGAAAAGTGAAAGTCG
AGTTTACCACTCCCTATCAGTGATAGAGAAAAGTGAAAGTCGAGTTTACCACTCCCTATCAGTGATAGAG
AAAAGTGAAAGTCGAGCTCGGTACCCGGGTCGAGGTAGGCATGTACGGTGGGAGGCCTATATAAGCAGAG
CTCGTTTAGTGAACCGTCAGATCGCCTGGAGACGCCATCCACGCTGTTTTGACCTCCATAGAAGACACCG
GGACCGATCCAGCCTGCGGCCACCACCGGTATGTACAACATGATGGAGACGGAGCTGAAGCCGCCGGGCC
CGCAGCAAACTTCGGGGGGCGGCGGCGGCAACTCCACCGCGGCGGCGGCCGGCGGCAACCAGAAAAACAG
CCCGGACCGCGTCAAGCGGCCCATGAATGCCTTCATGGTGTGGTCCCGCGGGCAGCGGCGCAAGATGGCC
CAAGAGAACCCCAAGATGCACAACTCGGAGATCAGCAAGCGCCTGGGCGCCGAGTGGAAACTTTTGTCGG
AGACGGAGAAGCGGCCGTTCATCGACGAGGCTAAGCGGCTGCGAGCGCTGCACATGAAGGAGCACCCGGA
TTATAAATACCGGCCCCGGCGGAAAACCAAGACGCTCATGGTGAAGCGGCTGAAGCGGGTGGAGGGCGGC
TTCCTGCACGGCCTGGCTGAGCCGCAGGCGGCCGCGCTGGGCCCCGAGGGCGGCCGCGTGGCCATGGACG
GCCTGGGCCTCCAGTTCCCCGAGCAGGGCTTCCCCGCCGGCCCGCCGCTGCTGCCTCCGCACATGGGCGG
CCACTACCGCGACTGCCAGAGTCTGGGCGCGCCTCCGCTCGACGGCTACCCGTTGCCCACGCCCGACACG
TCCCCGCTGGACGGCGTGGACCCCGACCCGGCTTTCTTCGCCGCCCCGATGCCCGGGGACTGCCCGGCGG
CCGGCACCTACAGCTACGCGCAGGTCTCGGACTACGCTGGCCCCCCGGAGCCTCCCGCCGGTCCCATGCA
CCCCCGACTCGGCCCAGAGCCCGCGGGTCCCTCGATTCCGGGCCTCCTGGCGCCACCCAGCGCCCTTCAC
GTGTACTACGGCGCGATGGGCTCGCCCGGGGCGGGCGGCGGGCGCGGCTTCCAGATGCAGCCGCAACACC
AGCACCAGCACCAGCACCAGCACCACCCCCCGGGCCCCGGACAGCCGTCGCCCCCTCCGGAGGCACTGCC
CTGCCGGGACGGCACGGACCCCAGTCAGCCCGCCGAGCTCCTCGGGGAGGTGGACCGCACGGAATTTGAA
CAGTATCTGCACTTCGTGTGCAAGCCTGAGATGGGCCTCCCCTACCAGGGGCATGACTCCGGTGTGAATC
TCCCCGACAGCCACGGGGCCATTTCCTCGGTGGTGTCCGACGCCAGCTCCGCGGTATATTACTGCAACTA
TCCTGACGTGTGAGTCGACATCGATAGATCCTAATCAACCTCTGGATTACAAAATTTGTGAAAGATTGAC
TGGTATTCTTAACTATGTTGCTCCTTTTACGCTATGTGGATACGCTGCTTTAATGCCTTTGTATCATGCT
ATTGCTTCCCGTATGGCTTTCATTTTCTCCTCCTTGTATAAATCCTGGTTGCTGTCTCTTTATGAGGAGT
TGTGGCCCGTTGTCAGGCAACGTGGCGTGGTGTGCACTGTGTTTGCTGACGCAACCCCCACTGGTTGGGG
CATTGCCACCACCTGTCAGCTCCTTTCCGGGACTTTCGCTTTCCCCCTCCCTATTGCCACGGCGGAACTC
ATCGCCGCCTGCCTTGCCCGCTGCTGGACAGGGGCTCGGCTGTTGGGCACTGACAATTCCGTGGTGTTGT
CGGGGAAATCATCGTCCTTTCCTTGGCTGCTCGCCTGTGTTGCCACCTGGATTCTGCGCGGGACGTCCTT
CTGCTACGTCCCTTCGGCCCTCAATCCAGCGGACCTTCCTTCCCGCGGCCTGCTGCCGGCTCTGCGGCCT
CTTCCGCGTCTTCGCCTTCGCCCTCAGACGAGTCGGATCTCCCTTTGGGCCGCCTCCCCGCCTGGTACCT
TTAAGACCAATGACTTACAAGGCAGCTGTAGATCTTAGCCACTTTTTAAAAGAAAAGGGGGGACTGGAAG
GGCTAATTCACTCCCAACGAAGACAAGATCACCTGCAGGACAGGCGCGCCATAACTTCGTATAGCATACA
TTATACGAAGTTATCTGCTTTTTGCTTGTACTGGGTCTCTCTGGTTAGACCAGATCTGAGCCTGGGAGCT
CTCTGGCTAACTAGGGAACCCACTGCTTAAGCCTCAATAAAGCTTGCCTTGAGTGCTTCAAGTAGTGTGT
GCCCGTCTGTTGTGTGACTCTGGTAACTAGAGATCCCTCAGACCCTTTTAGTCAGTGTGGAAAATCTCTA
GCACCCGGGCGATTAAGGAAAGGGCTAGATCATTCTTGAAGACGAAAGGGCCTCGTGATACGCCTATTTT
TATAGGTTAATGTCATGATAATAATGGTTTCTTAGACGTCAGGTGGCACTTTTCGGGGAAATGTGCGCGG
AACCCCTATTTGTTTATTTTTCTAAATACATTCAAATATGTATCCGCTCATGAGACAATAACCCTGATAA
ATGCTTCAATAATATTGAAAAAGGAAGAGTATGAGTATTCAACATTTCCGTGTCGCCCTTATTCCCTTTT
TTGCGGCATTTTGCCTTCCTGTTTTTGCTCACCCAGAAACGCTGGTGAAAGTAAAAGATGCTGAAGATCA
GTTGGGTGCACGAGTGGGTTACATCGAACTGGATCTCAACAGCGGTAAGATCCTTGAGAGTTTTCGCCCC
GAAGAACGTTTTCCAATGATGAGCACTTTTAAAGTTCTGCTATGTGGCGCGGTATTATCCCGTGTTGACG
CCGGGCAAGAGCAACTCGGTCGCCGCATACACTATTCTCAGAATGACTTGGTTGAGTACTCACCAGTCAC
AGAAAAGCATCTTACGGATGGCATGACAGTAAGAGAATTATGCAGTGCTGCCATAACCATGAGTGATAAC
ACTGCGGCCAACTTACTTCTGACAACGATCGGAGGACCGAAGGAGCTAACCGCTTTTTTGCACAACATGG
GGGATCATGTAACTCGCCTTGATCGTTGGGAACCGGAGCTGAATGAAGCCATACCAAACGACGAGCGTGA
CACCACGATGCCTGTAGCAATGGCAACAACGTTGCGCAAACTATTAACTGGCGAACTACTTACTCTAGCT
TCCCGGCAACAATTAATAGACTGGATGGAGGCGGATAAAGTTGCAGGACCACTTCTGCGCTCGGCCCTTC
CGGCTGGCTGGTTTATTGCTGATAAATCTGGAGCCGGTGAGCGTGGGTCTCGCGGTATCATTGCAGCACT
GGGGCCAGATGGTAAGCCCTCCCGTATCGTAGTTATCTACACGACGGGGAGTCAGGCAACTATGGATGAA
CGAAATAGACAGATCGCTGAGATAGGTGCCTCACTGATTAAGCATTGGTAACTGTCAGACCAAGTTTACT
CATATATACTTTAGATTGATTTAAAACTTCATTTTTAATTTAAAAGGATCTAGGTGAAGATCCTTTTTGA
TAATCTCATGACCAAAATCCCTTAACGTGAGTTTTCGTTCCACTGAGCGTCAGACCCCGTAGAAAAGATC
AAAGGATCTTCTTGAGATCCTTTTTTTCTGCGCGTAATCTGCTGCTTGCAAACAAAAAAACCACCGCTAC
CAGCGGTGGTTTGTTTGCCGGATCAAGAGCTACCAACTCTTTTTCCGAAGGTAACTGGCTTCAGCAGAGC
GCAGATACCAAATACTGTTCTTCTAGTGTAGCCGTAGTTAGGCCACCACTTCAAGAACTCTGTAGCACCG
CCTACATACCTCGCTCTGCTAATCCTGTTACCAGTGGCTGCTGCCAGTGGCGATAAGTCGTGTCTTACCG
GGTTGGACTCAAGACGATAGTTACCGGATAAGGCGCAGCGGTCGGGCTGAACGGGGGGTTCGTGCACACA
GCCCAGCTTGGAGCGAACGACCTACACCGAACTGAGATACCTACAGCGTGAGCTATGAGAAAGCGCCACG
CTTCCCGAAGGGAGAAAGGCGGACAGGTATCCGGTAAGCGGCAGGGTCGGAACAGGAGAGCGCACGAGGG
AGCTTCCAGGGGGAAACGCCTGGTATCTTTATAGTCCTGTCGGGTTTCGCCACCTCTGACTTGAGCGTCG
ATTTTTGTGATGCTCGTCAGGGGGGCGGAGCCTATGGAAAAACGCCAGCAACGCGGCCTTTTTACGGTTC
CTGGCCTTTTGCTGGCCTTTTGCTCACATGTTCTTTCCTGCGTTATCCCCTGATTCTGTGGATAACCGTA
TTACCGCCTTTGAGTGAGCTGATACCGCTCGCCGCAGCCGAACGACCGAGCGCAGCGAGTCAGTGAGCGA
GGAAGCGGAAGAGCGCCCAATACGCAAACCGCCTCTCCCCGCGCGTTGGCCGATTCATTAATGCAGCAAG
CTCATGGCTGACTAATTTTTTTTATTTATGCAGAGGCCGAGGCCGCCTCGGCCTCTGAGCTATTCCAGAA
GTAGTGAGGAGGCTTTTTTGGAGGCCTAGGCTTTTGCAAAAAGCTCCCCGTGGCACGACAGGTTTCCCGA
CTGGAAAGCGGGCAGTGAGCGCAACGCAATTAATGTGAGTTAGCTCACTCATTAGGCACCCCAGGCTTTA
CACTTTATGCTTCCGGCTCGTATGTTGTGTGGAATTGTGAGCGGATAACAATTTCACACAGGAAACAGCT
ATGACATGATTACGAATTTCACAAATAAAGCATTTTTTTCACTGCATTCTAGTTGTGGTTTGTCCAAACT
CATCAATGTATCTTATCATGTCTGGATCAACTGGATAACTCAAGCTAACCAAAATCATCCCAAACTTCCC
ACCCCATACCCTATTACCACTGCCAATTACCTGTGGTTTCATTTACTCTAAACCTGTGATTCCTCTGAAT
TATTTTCATTTTAAAGAAATTGTATTTGTTAAATATGTACTACAAACTTAGTAGT
Features (pLannotate 1.2.2; 27 found; start..end, strand, type, name):
    377..634     +  LTR            5' LTR (truncated): truncated 5' long terminal repeat (LTR) from HIV-1
    681..806     +  misc_feature   HIV-1 Ψ: packaging signal of human immunodeficiency virus type 1
    790..1128    +  CDS            HIV-1 gag (fragment): gag protein from human immunodeficiency virus 1; gag
   1303..1536    +  misc_feature   RRE: The Rev response element (RRE) of HIV-1 allows for Rev-dependent mRNA export from the nucleus to the cytoplasm.
   1913..2013    +  CDS            Rev (fragment): human immunodeficiency virus 1 (HIV-1) Rev protein; rev; enhances nuclear export of unspliced and incompletely spliced viral mRNAs
   2058..2175    +  misc_feature   cPPT/CTS: central polypurine tract and central termination sequence of HIV-1
   2217..2237    -  promoter       SV40 promoter (fragment): SV40 enhancer and early promoter
   2251..2521    +  protein_bind   tetracycline response element: contains seven copies of the tetracycline operator tetO tetracycline repressor TetR
   2532..2549    +  misc_feature   MCS (fragment): pUC18/19 multiple cloning site
   2549..2616    +  promoter       tight TRE promoter (fragment): Tet-responsive promoter PTight, consisting of seven tet operator sequences followed by the minimal CMV promoter
   2808..3860    +  CDS            SOX17 (fragment): SOX17_HUMAN - Experimental evidence at protein level: Swiss-Prot protein existence level 1. Acts as transcription regulator that binds target promoter DNA and bends the DNA. Binds to the sequences 5'-AACAAT-'3 or 5'- AACAAAG-3'. Modulates transcriptional regulation via WNT3A. Inhibits Wnt signaling. Promotes degradation of activated CTNNB1. Plays a key role in the regulation of embryonic development. Required for normal development of the definitive gut endoderm. Required for normal looping of the embryonic heart tube. Plays an important role in embryonic and postnatal vascular development, in
   3883..4471    +  misc_feature   WPRE: woodchuck hepatitis virus posttranscriptional regulatory element
   4524..4543    +  misc_feature   cPPT/CTS (fragment): central polypurine tract and central termination sequence of HIV-1
   4545..4580    +  LTR            3' LTR (ΔU3) (fragment): self-inactivating 3' long terminal repeat (LTR) from HIV-1
   4601..4634    +  protein_bind   loxP: Cre-mediated recombination occurs in the 8-bp core sequence (GCATACAT). Cre recombinase
   4653..4833    +  LTR            5' LTR (truncated): truncated 5' long terminal repeat (LTR) from HIV-1
   4966..5070    +  promoter       AmpR promoter: bla
   5071..5931    +  CDS            AmpR: β-lactamase; bla; confers resistance to ampicillin, carbenicillin, and related antibiotics
   6102..6690    +  rep_origin     ori: high-copy-number ColE1/pMB1/pBR322/pUC origin of replication
   6873..6927    +  CDS            lacI (fragment): lac repressor; lacI; The lac repressor binds to the lac operator to inhibit transcription in E. coli. This inhibition can be relieved by adding lactose or isopropyl-β-D-thiogalactopyranoside (IPTG).
   6933..7026    +  rep_origin     SV40 ori (fragment): SV40 origin of replication
   7051..7088    +  CDS            lacI (fragment): lac repressor; lacI; The lac repressor binds to the lac operator to inhibit transcription in E. coli. This inhibition can be relieved by adding lactose or isopropyl-β-D-thiogalactopyranoside (IPTG).
   7101..7122    +  protein_bind   CAP binding site: CAP binding activates transcription in the presence of cAMP. E. coli catabolite activator protein
   7137..7167    +  promoter       lac promoter: promoter for the E. coli lac operon
   7175..7191    +  protein_bind   lac operator: The lac repressor binds to the lac operator to inhibit transcription in E. coli. This inhibition can be relieved by adding lactose or isopropyl-β-D-thiogalactopyranoside (IPTG). lac repressor encoded by lacI
   7225..7308    +  polyA_signal   SV40 poly(A) signal (fragment): SV40 polyadenylation signal
   7475..329     +  CDS            nef (fragment) (across the origin): NEF_HV1BR - Experimental evidence at protein level: Swiss-Prot protein existence level 1. Extracellular Nef protein targets CD4(+) T-lymphocytes for apoptosis by interacting with CXCR4 surface receptors (PubMed:14990729). From Human immunodeficiency virus type 1 group M subtype B (isolate BRU/LAI) (HIV-1).
