[The description below was written by a language model from this plasmid's Addgene catalogue record and pLannotate feature annotations shown in this document.]
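Description:
pHAGE2-TetO-hSOX2-C17 is an HIV-1-derived lentiviral transfer plasmid built on the pHAGE2-TetO backbone for tetracycline/doxycycline-regulated expression of an engineered human SOX factor in mammalian cells. In bacteria it is maintained as a high-copy plasmid through a ColE1/pUC-type origin and selected with ampicillin via the β-lactamase gene. The viral portion carries a truncated 5' LTR, the Ψ packaging signal with a gag fragment, the Rev response element for Rev-dependent nuclear export of the genomic RNA, and the cPPT/CTS, which aids nuclear import of the reverse-transcribed genome. The 3' LTR is a self-inactivating ΔU3 type and contains a loxP site. Because the 3' U3 region is copied to both ends of the provirus during reverse transcription, such a site would normally allow Cre-mediated excision of the integrated cassette, although the record does not state this use.

The payload is a chimeric open reading frame described as SOX2 carrying the C-terminal transactivation domain of SOX17. The automated annotation labels the coding region only as a SOX17 fragment, which probably reflects the SOX17-derived C-terminus and the homology among SOX proteins rather than a different insert. Expression is driven by a tetracycline response element with seven tetO repeats joined to a minimal CMV promoter, so transcription depends on a Tet transactivator supplied separately; none is encoded here. A WPRE downstream of the insert enhances transcript stability and expression. No mammalian selection marker or fluorescent reporter is annotated. The plasmid is intended for producing lentivirus to deliver inducible SOX2-C17, and the associated publication concerns engineered SOX factors in somatic-to-neural stem cell fate conversion.
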