Addgene plasmid #206385: pHAGE2-TetO-hSOX2-C17
Purpose: Expresses human SOX2-C17 in mammalian cells, for lentivirus generation.
Depositing lab: Ralf Jauch. Depositing organization: University of Hong Kong. Publication: An engineered Sox17 induces somatic to neural stem cell fate transitions independently from pluripotency reprogramming. Weng M, Hu H, Graus MS, Tan DS, Gao Y, Ren S, Ho DHH, Langer J, Holzner M, Huang Y, Ling GS, Lai CSW, Francois M, Jauch R. Sci Adv. 2023 Aug 25;9(34):eadh2501. doi: 10.1126/sciadv.adh2501. Epub 2023 Aug 23. PubMed 37611093.
Backbone
  Vector backbone: pHAGE2-TetO
  Vector type: Lentiviral
Growth in bacteria
  Bacterial resistance: Ampicillin, 100 μg/mL
  Growth temperature: 37°C
  Growth strain: NEB Stable
  Copy number: High Copy
Gene/Insert
  Gene/Insert name: SOX2-C17 chimera (alt name: SOX2 with C-terminus transactivator domain of SOX17)
  Species: H. sapiens (human)
  Entrez Gene: SOX2 (a.k.a. ANOP3, MCOPS3); SOX17 (a.k.a. VUR3)
  Cloning method: Restriction Enzyme; 5′ cloning site unknown (unknown if destroyed)
Terms and licenses: Academic/Nonprofit Terms; Industry Terms: Not Available to Industry
How to cite: pHAGE2-TetO-hSOX2-C17 was a gift from Ralf Jauch (Addgene plasmid # 206385 ; http://n2t.net/addgene:206385 ; RRID:Addgene_206385)
